>Addgene plasmid #188793 | AcAvs3 | addgene full sequence | sequence record 369419 | Addgene NGS Result
ATGTTAGTCATGCCCCGCGCCCACCGGAAGGAGCTGACTGGGTTGAAGGCTCTCAAGGGCATCGGTCGAG
ATCCCGGTGCCTAATGAGTGAGCTAACTTACATTAATTGCGTTGCGCATTTACACTTTATGCTTCCGGCT
CGTATGTTGTGTGAAAAAGAGGAGAAACCATATGAAAATATTTGTATCATATAGTAGGAAGGACACCATC
TATAAAGACCGTTTGATCTCCAGCATCCTAAAACTCAAGGATGACGGCATCAGCAGCATCTGGATCGATG
AACGTAAGATTAAGCCGGGTGATGAGTTCGACGACGAGATTCAAGAGGCCATCAACACGTCCGATATTTT
TCTCCTGCTGCTGTCCGAGAACTTTTGGACCAGCCCGTATATCCAACGTTACGAGCTTCCGGCGATCCAA
AAAAAGTATAAAAAAGATAAGGTTAAAATCATCCCAATCGTTCTGAAGAGCACCAAGGACCTGTTTGAAT
ATGAAGGTATTAACAAAAAACTGGCTATGCCGCAAGGTAAAGCAGTTAGCGATATCCGTCCGCAGTCGAA
GATTTTTAATGAGATCTACTTCCACTTGAAGAATCTGATTAATTCCCAAAACATCGGTCTGAATTATCAT
GTTTTGGATCTATGCAAAGAGAGCCTGTTCTCTCTCAACCCATACGACGACTACATCAAACTGAAATACG
AAAAAATTGAATACATCAACAATAACGAGTACCGCATCATTTTCACCAAGTACTACGAGAATAGCACCAA
GAAGACCTTCAGCAAACACATTATCCTCAACGATAAAATTAAATCTCTGTACTCCGAGCTGTACGACAGC
CTGTACTTCAAGCCTAAGTCGAAGTATATCAAGATCAAAGAGAAACTGCTGGAGCAGAAGGAGCTGTCAA
AGAACGAAATCCTGCACATCCTGGAGATCACCATAGACCGCCTGTTTCCGGTTAGCTCGAAGATCCCAAA
AGTGGATAGCTACATCCAGACCATTGATATCAAGAATCTCAAAGATATCATCATTCAAAACGAGTTTTCC
AAGATTCACGTTTACGGTGATGCTGGTCTGGGCAAAACCTCTACGTTAAGCTCTCTCAAAACCATCTTCC
CGGATTATCTGACTATTATCTACGATAGCTTTGGCGCAGGTACATATAAGAACATCGGTGAAAAGCGCCA
CCTGAAGAAATCCATCTTGACGCAGCTCATCAATGAGATTGCGGTTAACACCGGTCTGTCGCTGCACATT
GACAAGGAAATCGACCTGAACGATCTGGAATTTGAGTTCAAACAGCAGCTGCAGAATGCCAGCCGCCTGC
TTAACGAAAAAAAGATCTTTATTATAATCGACGCAGCCGATAATAATGTCGAGGCTGCGAACTACTTTCA
AGAGGATCCGTTTATCAAAGAATTATGGAACATCCAACTGCCGAACAACGTGTATCTGATTATGAGCTCG
CGTGACGGTCTGCGTAAGGAGTCCCTGTGTGCAAGCCGCGACGTGAAGGACCTGAAGCTGTATGGCTTTG
ATGAGATCAGTTCGGGTCTGTTCCTGGCCAAGAGCTACCCGAATATTGACGAGGAGATTAGCAAAAAATT
CTATGACCGCACCAAGGGTAATCCGAGGCTTCAAAATTACATCATCGAAGAATGCAACGGCGACATCGTG
AAATTAGAAAACATCCTCAACCGTAAAGATGAGATCTCCCTGGAACATATATTCGAAGATATTTGGAATA
GCGCTCTGTCCGTGATCCAACCGATTACGAAAAACCATCTGGAGGAATTAATTTGTCTGTCCCGGCCTGC
GAAATTGGACGATTTCATCCTGGCGAGCGGCATTACCAAAGTCGACGCTCTGAAGGTGATTGATACGCTG
TCAGGAGTTATCCTGTCAGAAAACAACTCTATCGGCTTTCTGGATGAGGACTTCGAGAACTTCTTGGTCA
GCAAGTTGACCGAATTGGAGAATCTTGAGACCCATAAGCGCATTTCTATGAACCTGTTGAATAATGTTAA
TAAAAACGAGTTCGCCGCTCGTTTTATCAGCTTTCATTTGGAAAAAGCGAAAGAAAGCGAATTGTTGATC
AGCCTGGCACTGAACTCCGATCTGTCCGTTATTAAAGACCAAATTGAGCGTGAGGTGATTAAGAAGGACC
GTATTTCGACTGCGCTGCGGATTAGCTACGAAAAGAAGGACTACAAAAACCTGAGCAAACTGCTGTATAT
ATCTGCCGAACTGCTGGAGAAGAATGAGTTGCTAAACCATATTCTGCAAGACGAATATCTGGACCTGCTA
TCTATCTACACCAATCAAGAGAATGCTATTGAGTTATTGATTAAGTACAGGAAGAACCTGAAATCCTTCA
ACTACCACTGCGCGTATCTGCTGAGTAAGAAGAACCCGGAAAAAGCAAAAGAATACTTGTCTTTCGGTGA
TATTTGGTTGAAAAAATACCTCGAAGACGAGGATCGTAAACACAACGAATTGAACGCGATTGACATCGCG
AAGAAGATTTGTACCTTGTACCATCTGAAGGACAAGCGTCGTCTGTTGAAAACCCTCAAGAATTGGAAGC
TGTGGTTCTTCTTCAAAGTGATCAACGAGCTGCCGCTGGAATTCTTAAAAGAAATTACCTTGGAAGTGCA
GAACGAATTATATCCGCTGCTGAAGAAACGTCTGCATCCGTTCGTTCGTGCATTACTGGTAGTAAAACTC
CAAAAAGCGGGTCATAAAGTTGAAACGAATATAGTTAAGGATGTTGCGAAAAGCTTTAATTTATTCATCG
ATAAATACCCGGACAGTCACAAAAAGTTATCCAACAACAATTATAACACCGAGCGCAGCGACATCAATAA
AATTTCGATTGACTTCTCAGTCATCGCGCTGAAGAATAAAGTAAACAAAAAATTCGTGCTGAAGTTCTTA
TCCCTCAGCAGCCCGAGCAATTTTAACAACCTGTACGACACACATAGCTTACGCTACTTCGACGACACCT
TTCTTTGCATTTCCTTGGACAGTGCCTTGAAAAACAAGAAGTATAATTTCGACAAAGTGCTGAACAGCAT
TCCAAAGAATCTGAAGAAGCAGTATAAGAAAGACTACGAAAAAAAGAAGAAGCTGGAATTAATTAACATC
TTATATCCGTATTATGAACTACTGGGTAAAGTCATCGTCAAGAAACTTGAATTCAACCAGATCAAGGAGG
AGTGGGAAAACCTCAAACATCGTAATATTCCGTATCAGTACTATCGCAGCGATGCGATTCTGAAGAGCTA
CCAAGCATTGGTACTGGTGAAAATTCTGATCATTAGCAACGCCAAGATTAACGATATCCGTGAGTTCGTG
AAGTACACTAAGAGCATTTACATCAAAAACCACATTTCTGAGGTGTTCTTACACAATAACCTGTTCTATC
AGGCATATGAGATTATCGACTACGCAATCGAAGAAGAGTTAAAAGAGAAAAAGCCGGCGCGTGAGAAGAT
CGACCTTTTTCTGACGTATTCGACCCTGATGAAAGACTTCGATAAAGAGAAGTCCCGTGAATATTTCGAA
CTGGCGCTGGAAGCTTCGAAGGGCATTGACGAGAACATCTATAACCTGTATCGCATCATTTTCTTCTTCA
CCAACAACAGTCTTAACGTGCTGAACGATAACGAGAAGATAGAGCTGGCGAATAAGCACATCCAGCTGTC
CGAAAACACGATACCCTACGTGAGCGAGACGGAGAAACTCGTGCTGAACGACTCTTTCAAAATCATCACC
AAGCTGAACCCGGCGATTGCGTTGGCTACCAGCATTAAGTGGCATAACAAGATCATCCACAAAATCGAGG
ATACCATCTACATTTACCTGAAGGAAATCCTACAAGAAAACTTAATGAGCATCGAAGATGTGCTGAGCAT
GCGTTACCTGATTAAGGAGCCGAAAATCGTTGATATCTTTCTGATTATTCTGCGTAATGTGAAGAGCAAT
AAAATCTTGTTCAACAAGACCTTGGAAATTTCTTACGATTTTATTCGTAAAAACCTTAAAGACGACGAAC
AGAACAACTGCCTCAAGGAGCTGCTGCAGTGGCTGGAAAAAGAAAACTATCAGAGCCACCGTATGACCAA
CAAAATCAAGGGCTTCTGCAAATTCTACGAAAAGTTGGAGAGCAAAAGCTCTAGCCATATCGGTACGACC
GATTCGAAAGAGCGCGATTGGGATGAATTCTTCAACAGCTATGATAACGACATAATTAAGGCTCTGCCGG
AATTTATCCAATTGAGTTATCGTAATATCGAGAATACCTTTGAGGAGTGCATTAACCGTATTCCGTACGA
GAAAAGAGAAGAGATAATCATCCTGCTGAGCAACCCGGATGTTTCCAACTATTACATTGACAGCTACGGC
GAAGCGCTGGCGCTTTGCCTGCTAAAATGGAAAAGCGACCCGCGTATCAAGAAGCTGAGCAAGGAGATAA
GCGAGGACTTCATCCTGAATCACTTTGCGATTTTCCTGGACTTCTATCAGTATCCGAAGTGCTTTGATAA
CTTTTCTAAGATTTTAAGTAAAGAGGAGATCTCCAAGATTATAGTTTGTCAGAGCGCGAATAACATCAAC
AAACTGGGCTATCTGAACAACTACGAAAAGTTGTTTAATTACATTAAGTACCTGATCGGCGAAGAAGATT
CCAAGAACGTTTTGTACGATCTGATCCTGCGTTATGAGAAACGCCTTGAGATCGAGAACATCGACGAGTT
CGAGAACAAAGAAAACATTTATAGCTATCTGTATAAACTGCTGGGCCATTCCGACAAACGAATTCGTTGG
AAAACCCTGTATACCTGTAAAGAGATGATCATTAACAACCCCGATATCATCACGGAATTTCTAAACCAGT
TTGACAACTACAAGGGTTTCCCGTTTTTCGATGATATGAGCTTTTATCCAATTGCGAGCAAAGAAAGCAT
GATGATTTTGTTCTTTCGTCTATCATTCTACATTCCGAACAGCCTGAAGTCTTACATCAAGAAGTTTATC
GACATATCACTAGACGAGGAATTCCCGCATATTATTATACGTCACATCGCCAAGCGTATCATCGAAAATA
TAGAAAAAGTGTTTCCGAATACCGTTTCTAACGAAATCTTCCAGAAAGTCAAATTCTTGAATGGTCCGCG
TAGCTGTTATCTCAACGAAGATCGCCGGTACTCTGTTGGTTATCGTGAAAGGGAGTTCAATCGTTTTGAC
TTTGACAGCATTGACACTATCCCGTACTGGTATCAAAGCATCTGCAGCGTGTTCAAGGTTGATATGGCAG
ATATCCTGGAAAAAGCGGAAACCTGGATCATCGACAAATGGAATATCAACACTCGCCGTGATCTGGAGTG
CATCAATATTTGGGGTCGTGATGACACCTATTCCTTGACAAATCACCGTCACGGCTCTCTTCCGATCGTG
GAAGAACCGATTCGCCACATCGAGTACCACGTGATGTTTCTGGTGGTGGGTGAGTTTCTCAAGGAAATCC
CGGTGAACGTCAGCCACTATTCGGATGGCGATTTCTGCGAATATCAGGAGTTCATCGACCGCTACTTTAA
CGACTACGAGAACTGGTTTTACGAGGAACGTGGTATTAAGCCGATGGAAGACTTTCTCTTCGGCAAGTTC
ACCAAAAAGTACGACGAGAACCGTTTTGACGAGCTCCTTGGCGTTAATAAAGAAAACTTTATTCTGTGCA
GCAACTACGACGTTAACAGCCTGGACTATTCGGAGACCATCGTGATAAACAGCGCGCTGGTCAGTTCTCT
CACTGCGAAATCATTGCAAAATGCCTTGCAAAACACGGATTCCCACCATTTTAAGTTACCATTTCTGAAC
GAAAACGGTTTTGAAATCAACCATGGTAAATATCAGCTGCGCGGTTGGCTGCGCGAGGTTTCCCAGGAGA
GACGTGAGAATAACAAAGACCAGTATAGCCACAAACAGAGCATCAATATCGACATCTCCTCGGAAGAGAT
TATGAAAAACAAGACCTCTGAGAAAGACATCATTATTGAAAACTGGGCAGATGAGGAAATCGAAGAGTAC
GACTACCACATTACCAGCAGCGGTTACCGTATTAAGATTAACAAGGAATTTATCAAGAAGTATCTTCAGT
CTTTGAACATGGATATGATTATCGAGATTCAGATAAACATCTCCGAACGTGAAAAAAATTCATCTTACAA
AGACAAATACTCCAAGAAGAGCCAAATTTACATCCTGCGTCAGAATGGCGAAATCGAAAAATACGAGGAG
AATGTTATTGTCGCGAAAGGCATTAGCCTGGTTAAGAAAAAGTTGGATGATTATAGCTGCAATACCCTGA
CAAAATGGAAACTGCATTATGAGGTAGAGTGCCGTTACGGCAAAAACTATAAATACTAAGTAATTAGAAA
TAAATTTTACGCAATAACTAGCATAACCCCTTGGGGCCTCTAAACGGGTCTTGAGGGGTTTTTTGCTGAA
ACCTCAGGCATTTGAGAAGCACACGGTCACACTGCTTCCGGTAGTCAATAAACCGGTAAACCAGCAATAG
ACATAAGCGGCTATTTAACGACCCTGCCCTGAACCGACGACCGGGTCGAATTTGCTTTCGAATTTCTGCC
ATTCATCCGCTTATTATCACTTATTCAGGCGTAGCACCAGGCGTTTAAGGGCACCAATAACTGCCTTAAA
AAAATTACGCCCCGCCCTGCCACTCATCGCAATACTGTTGTAATTCATTTAACATTCTGCCGACATGGAA
GCCATCACAGACGGCATGATGAACCTGAATCGCCAGCGGCATCAGCACCTTGTCGCCTTGCGTATAATAT
TTGCCCATAGTGAAAACGGGGGCGAAGAAGTTGTCCATATTGGCCACGTTTAAATCAAAACTGGTGAAAC
TCACCCAGGGATTGGCTGAGACGAAAAACATATTCTCAATAAACCCTTTAGGGAAATAGGCCAGGTTTTC
ACCGTAACACGCCACATCTTGCGAATATATGTGTAGAAACTGCCGGAAATCGTCGTGGTATTCACTCCAG
AGCGATGAAAACGTTTCAGTTTGCTCATGGAAAACGGTGTAACAAGGGTGAACACTATCCCATATCACCA
GCTCACCGTCTTTCATCGCCATACGGAACTCTGGATGAGCATTCATCAGGCGGGCAAGAATGTGAATAAA
GGCCGGATAAAACTTGTGCTTATTTTTCTTTACGGTCTTTAAAAAGGCCGTAATATCCAGCTGAACGGTC
TGGTTATAGGTACATTGAGCAACTGACTGAAATGCCTCAAAATGTTCTTTACGATGCCATTGGGATATAT
CAACGGTGGTATATCCAGTGATTTTTTTCTCCATTTTAGCTTCCTTAGCTCCTGAAAATCTCGATAACTC
AAAAAATACGCCCGGTAGTGATCTTATTTCATTATGGTGAAAGTTGGAACCTCTTACGTGCCGATCAACG
TCTCATTTTCGCCAAAAGTTGGCCCAGGGCTTCCCGGTATCAACAGGGACACCAGGATTTATTTATTCTG
CGAAGTGATCTTCCGTCACAGGTATTTATTCGGCGCAAAGTGCGTCGGGTGATGCTGCCAACTTACTGAT
TTAGTGTATGATGGTGTTTTTGAGGTGCTCCAGTGGCTTCTGTTTCTATCAGCTGTCCCTCCTGTTCAGC
TACTGACGGGGTGGTGCGTAACGGCAAAAGCACCGCCGGACATCAGCGCTAGCGGAGTGTATACTGGCTT
ACTATGTTGGCACTGATGAGGGTGTCAGTGAAGTGCTTCATGTGGCAGGAGAAAAAAGGCTGCACCGGTG
CGTCAGCAGAATATGTGATACAGGATATATTCCGCTTCCTCGCTCACTGACTCGCTACGCTCGGTCGTTC
GACTGCGGCGAGCGGAAATGGCTTACGAACGGGGCGGAGATTTCCTGGAAGATGCCAGGAAGATACTTAA
CAGGGAAGTGAGAGGGCCGCGGCAAAGCCGTTTTTCCATAGGCTCCGCCCCCCTGACAAGCATCACGAAA
TCTGACGCTCAAATCAGTGGTGGCGAAACCCGACAGGACTATAAAGATACCAGGCGTTTCCCCCTGGCGG
CTCCCTCGTGCGCTCTCCTGTTCCTGCCTTTCGGTTTACCGGTGTCATTCCGCTGTTATGGCCGCGTTTG
TCTCATTCCACGCCTGACACTCAGTTCCGGGTAGGCAGTTCGCTCCAAGCTGGACTGTATGCACGAACCC
CCCGTTCAGTCCGACCGCTGCGCCTTATCCGGTAACTATCGTCTTGAGTCCAACCCGGAAAGACATGCAA
AAGCACCACTGGCAGCAGCCACTGGTAATTGATTTAGAGGAGTTAGTCTTGAAGTCATGCGCCGGTTAAG
GCTAAACTGAAAGGACAAGTTTTGGTGACTGCGCTCCTCCAAGCCAGTTACCTCGGTTCAAAGAGTTGGT
AGCTCAGAGAACCTTCGAAAAACCGCCCTGCAAGGCGGTTTTTTCGTTTTCAGAGCAAGAGATTACGCGC
AGACCAAAACGATCTCAAGAAGATCATCTTATTAATCAGATAAAATATTTCTAGATTTCAGTGCAATTTA
TCTCTTCAAATGTAGCACCTGAAGTCAGCCCCATACGATATAAGTTGTAATTCTC
Features (pLannotate 1.2.2; 9 found; start..end, strand, type, name):
      5..69      -  CDS            TcR (fragment): tetracycline efflux protein; tet; confers resistance to tetracycline
     84..105     -  protein_bind   CAP binding site: CAP binding activates transcription in the presence of cAMP. E. coli catabolite activator protein
    119..149     +  promoter       lac promoter: promoter for the E. coli lac operon
   6458..6505    +  terminator     T7 terminator: transcription terminator for bacteriophage T7 RNA polymerase
   6728..7384    -  CDS            cat: CAT_ECOLX - Experimental evidence at protein level: Swiss-Prot protein existence level 1. This enzyme is an effector of chloramphenicol resistance in bacteria. From Escherichia coli. This protein is used as a marker in many commonly used cloning vectors, such as pACYC184.
   7385..7487    -  promoter       cat promoter: promoter of the E. coli cat gene encoding chloramphenicol acetyltransferase
   7608..7751    +  mobile_element IS1 (fragment): prokaryotic transposable element IS1
   7870..7925    -  rep_origin     RSF ori (fragment): Plasmids containing the RSF 1030 origin of replication can be propagated in E. coli cells that contain additional plasmids with compatible origins.
   8013..8558    -  rep_origin     p15A ori: Plasmids containing the medium-copy-number p15A origin of replication can be propagated in E. coli cells that contain a second plasmid with the ColE1 origin.
