[The description below was written by a language model from this plasmid's Addgene catalogue record and pLannotate feature annotations shown in this document.]
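Description:
AcAvs3 is a low-copy bacterial expression plasmid built on the pACYC184 backbone, carrying the antiviral defence gene Avs3 from Arcobacter cryaerophilus M830A. The whole construct is 8,665 bp, of which about 6.3 kb is insert placed by Gibson assembly. Replication depends on the p15A origin, which is compatible with ColE1-type plasmids, so a second plasmid can be maintained in the same E. coli cell. Selection is by chloramphenicol resistance, provided by the cat gene under its native promoter. Only a short remnant of the pACYC184 tetracycline resistance gene remains, so that marker is not functional. The annotation also picks up small IS1 and RSF ori-like fragments in the backbone, which appear to be backbone remnants or sequence-similarity hits rather than working elements.

The Avs3 coding region itself is not annotated in the feature table. However, a lac promoter with an adjacent CAP binding site lies at one end of a long unannotated stretch and a T7 terminator at the other, and the size and position of this stretch match the recorded insert. Transcription of the insert is therefore driven by the lac promoter and stopped at the terminator. No epitope tags or reporters are recorded.

The record gives the purpose only as supplying this Avs3 homologue. The associated publication concerns prokaryotic innate immunity through pattern recognition of conserved viral proteins. This suggests the plasmid is used for heterologous expression of the Avs3 system in E. coli to study anti-phage defence, possibly alongside compatible plasmids encoding phage proteins, though the record does not describe specific experiments.
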