Addgene plasmid #188793: AcAvs3
Purpose: Avs3 from Arcobacter cryaerophilus M830A
Depositing lab: Feng Zhang. Depositing organization: Broad Institute. Publication: Prokaryotic innate immunity through pattern recognition of conserved viral proteins. Gao LA, Wilkinson ME, Strecker J, Makarova KS, Macrae RK, Koonin EV, Zhang F. Science. 2022 Aug 12;377(6607):eabm4096. doi: 10.1126/science.abm4096. Epub 2022 Aug 12. PubMed 35951700.
Backbone
  Vector backbone: pACYC184
  Backbone size w/o insert (bp): 2334
  Total vector size (bp): 8665
  Vector type: Bacterial Expression
Growth in bacteria
  Bacterial resistance: Chloramphenicol, 25 μg/mL
  Growth temperature: 37°C
  Growth strain: DH5alpha
  Copy number: Low Copy
Gene/Insert
  Gene/Insert name: AcAvs3
  Species: Arcobacter cryaerophilus M830A
  Insert size (bp): 6331
  GenBank ID: WP_148571801.1
  Promoter: lac
  Cloning method: Gibson Cloning
  Sequencing primers: 5′ N/A
Terms and licenses: Academic/Nonprofit Terms; Industry Terms: Not Available to Industry
How to cite: AcAvs3 was a gift from Feng Zhang (Addgene plasmid # 188793 ; http://n2t.net/addgene:188793 ; RRID:Addgene_188793)
